>Addgene plasmid #97323 | pMSP1D1R1 | addgene full sequence | sequence record 182662 | Addgene NGS Result
CGCGTTGCGCGAGAAGATTGTGCACCGCCGCTTTACAGGCTTCGACGCCGCTTCGTTCTACCATCGACAC
CACCACGCTGGCACCCAGTTGATCGGCGCGAGATTTAATCGCCGCGACAATTTGCGACGGCGCGTGCAGG
GCCAGACTGGAGGTGGCAACGCCAATCAGCAACGACTGTTTGCCCGCCAGTTGTTGTGCCACGCGGTTGG
GAATGTAATTCAGCTCCGCCATCGCCGCTTCCACTTTTTCCCGCGTTTTCGCAGAAACGTGGCTGGCCTG
GTTCACCACGCGGGAAACGGTCTGATAAGAGACACCGGCATACTCTGCGACATCGTATAACGTTACTGGT
TTCACATTCACCACCCTGAATTGACTCTCTTCCGGGCGCTATCATGCCATACCGCGAAAGGTTTTGCGCC
ATTCGATGGTGTCCGGGATCTCGACGCTCTCCCTTATGCGACTCCTGCATTAGGAAGCAGCCCAGTAGTA
GGTTGAGGCCGTTGAGCACCGCCGCCGCAAGGAATGGTGCATGCAAGGAGATGGCGCCCAACAGTCCCCC
GGCCACGGGGCCTGCCACCATACCCACGCCGAAACAAGCGCTCATGAGCCCGAAGTGGCGAGCCCGATCT
TCCCCATCGGTGATGTCGGCGATATAGGCGCCAGCAACCGCACCTGTGGCGCCGGTGATGCCGGCCACGA
TGCGTCCGGCGTAGAGGATCGAGATCTCGATCCCGCGAAATTAATACGACTCACTATAGGGGAATTGTGA
GCGGATAACAATTCCCCTCTAGAAATAATTTTGTTTAACTTTAAGAAGGAGATATACCATGGGTCATCAT
CATCATCATCATCACGATTATGATATTCCTACTACTGAGAATTTGTATTTTCAGGGTTCTACCCGCTTCA
GTAAACTTCGCGAACAACTGGGCCCCGTGACGCAGGAATTCTGGGACAACCTGGAAAAAGAAACCGAGGG
ACTGCGTCAGGAAATGTCCAAAGATTTAGAAGAGGTGAAGGCCAAGGTTCAGCCATATCTCGATGACTTT
CAGAAAAAATGGCAGGAAGAGATGGAATTATATCGTCAAAAGGTGGAACCGCTGCGTGCGGAACTGCAAG
AGGGGGCACGCCAAAAACTCCATGAGCTCCAAGAGAAGCTCAGCCCATTAGGCGAAGAAATGCGCGATCG
CGCCCGTGCACATGTTGATGCACTCCGGACTCATTTGGCGCCGTATTCGGATGAACTTCGCCAGCGTTTG
GCCGCACGTCTCGAGGCGCTGAAAGAAAACGGGGGTGCCCGCTTGGCTGAGTACCACGCGAAAGCGACAG
AACACCTGAGCACCTTGAGCGAAAAAGCGAAACCGGCGCTGGAAGATCTACGCCAGGGCTTATTGCCTGT
TCTTGAGAGCTTTAAAGTCAGTTTTCTGTCAGCTCTGGAAGAATATACTAAAAAGCTGAATACCCAGTAA
GCTTGCGGCCGCACTCGAGCACCACCACCACCACCACTGAGATCCGGCTGCTAACAAAGCCCGAAAGGAA
GCTGAGTTGGCTGCTGCCACCGCTGAGCAATAACTAGCATAACCCCTTGGGGCCTCTAAACGGGTCTTGA
GGGGTTTTTTGCTGAAAGGAGGAACTATATCCGGATTGGCGAATGGG
[124 nt withheld, positions 1658-1781]
C
[91 nt withheld, positions 1783-1873]
A
[49 nt withheld, positions 1875-1923]
CCTTTGACGTTGGAGTCCACGTTCTTT
[37 nt withheld, positions 1951-1987]
ACCCTATCTCGGTCTATTCTTTTGATTTATAAGGGATTTTGCCGATTTCGGCCTATTGGTTAAAAAATGA
GCTGATTTAACAAAAATTTAACGCGAATTTTAACAAAATATTAACGCTTACAATTTAGGTGGCACTTTTC
GGGGAAATGTGCGCGGAACCCCTATTTGTTTATTTTTCTAAATACATTCAAATATGTATCCGCTCATGAA
TTAATTCTTAGAAAAACTCATCGAGCATCAAATGAAACTGCAATTTATTCATATCAGGATTATCAATACC
ATATTTTTGAAAAAGCCGTTTCTGTAATGAAGGAGAAAACTCACCGAGGCAGTTCCATAGGATGGCAAGA
TCCTGGTATCGGTCTGCGATTCCGACTCGTCCAACATCAATACAACCTATTAATTTCCCCTCGTCAAAAA
TAAGGTTATCAAGTGAGAAATCACCATGAGTGACGACTGAATCCGGTGAGAATGGCAAAAGTTTATGCAT
TTCTTTCCAGACTTGTTCAACAGGCCAGCCATTACGCTCGTCATCAAAATCACTCGCATCAACCAAACCG
TTATTCATTCGTGATTGCGCCTGAGCGAGACGAAATACGCGATCGCTGTTAAAAGGACAATTACAAACAG
GAATCGAATGCAACCGGCGCAGGAACACTGCCAGCGCATCAACAATATTTTCACCTGAATCAGGATATTC
TTCTAATACCTGGAATGCTGTTTTCCCGGGGATCGCAGTGGTGAGTAACCATGCATCATCAGGAGTACGG
ATAAAATGCTTGATGGTCGGAAGAGGCATAAATTCCGTCAGCCAGTTTAGTCTGACCATCTCATCTGTAA
CATCATTGGCAACGCTACCTTTGCCATGTTTCAGAAACAACTCTGGCGCATCGGGCTTCCCATACAATCG
ATAGATTGTCGCACCTGATTGCCCGACATTATCGCGAGCCCATTTATACCCATATAAATCAGCATCCATG
TTGGAATTTAATCGCGGCCTAGAGCAAGACGTTTCCCGTTGAATATGGCTCATAACACCCCTTGTATTAC
TGTTTATGTAAGCAGACAGTTTTATTGTTCATGACCAAAATCCCTTAACGTGAGTTTTCGTTCCACTGAG
CGTCAGACCCCGTAGAAAAGATCAAAGGATCTTCTTGAAATCCTTTTTTTCTGCGCGTAATCTGCTGCTT
GCAAACAAAAAAACCACCGCTACCAGCGGTGGTTTGTTTGCCGGATCAAGAGCTACCAACTCTTTTTCCG
AAGGTAACTGGCTTCAGCAGAGCGCAGATACCAAATACTGTCCTTCTAGTGTAGCCGTAGTTAGGCCACC
ACTTCAAGAACTCTGTAGCACCGCCTACATACCTCGCTCTGCTAATCCTGTTACCAGTGGCTGCTGCCAG
TGGCGATAAGTCGTGTCTTACCGGGTTGGACTCAAGACGATAGTTACCGGATAAGGCGCAGCGGTCGGGC
TGAACGGGGGGTTCGTGCACACAGCCCAGCTTGGAGCGAACGACCTACACCGAACTGAGATACCTACAGC
GTGAGCTATGAGAAAGCGCCACGCTTCCCGAAGGGAGAAAGGCGGACAGGTATCCGGTAAGCGGCAGGGT
CGGAACAGGAGAGCGCACGAGGGAGCTTCCAGGGGGAAACGCCTGGTATCTTTATAGTCCTGTCGGGTTT
CGCCACCTCTGACTTGAGCGTCGATTTTTGTGATGCTCGTCAGGGGGGCGGAGCCTATGGAAAAACGCCA
GCAACGCGGCCTTTTTACGGTTCCTGGCCTTTTGCTGGCCTTTTGCTCACATGTTCTTTCCTGCGTTATC
CCCTGATTCTGTGGATAACCGTATTACCGCCTTTGAGTGAGCTGATACCGCTCGCCGCAGCCGAACGACC
GAGCGCAGCGAGTCAGTGAGCGAGGAAGCGGAAGAGCGCCTGATGCGGTATTTTCTCCTTACGCATCTGT
GCGGTATTTCACACCGCAATGGTGCACTCTCAGTACAATCTGCTCTGATGCCGCATAGTTAAGCCAGTAT
ACACTCCGCTATCGCTACGTGACTGGGTCATGGCTGCGCCCCGACACCCGCCAACACCCGCTGACGCGCC
CTGACGGGCTTGTCTGCTCCCGGCATCCGCTTACAGACAAGCTGTGACCGTCTCCGGGAGCTGCATGTGT
CAGAGGTTTTCACCGTCATCACCGAAACGCGCGAGGCAGCTGCGGTAAAGCTCATCAGCGTGGTCGTGAA
GCGATTCACAGATGTCTGCCTGTTCATCCGCGTCCAGCTCGTTGAGTTTCTCCAGAAGCGTTAATGTCTG
GCTTCTGATAAAGCGGGCCATGTTAAGGGCGGTTTTTTCCTGTTTGGTCACTGATGCCTCCGTGTAAGGG
GGATTTCTGTTCATGGGGGTAATGATACCGATGAAACGAGAGAGGATGCTCACGATACGGGTTACTGATG
ATGAACATGCCCGGTTACTGGAACGTTGTGAGGGTAAACAACTGGCGGTATGGATGCGGCGGGACCAGAG
AAAAATCACTCAGGGTCAATGCCAGCGCTTCGTTAATACAGATGTAGGTGTTCCACAGGGTAGCCAGCAG
CATCCTGCGATGCAGATCCGGAACATAATGGTGCAGGGCGCTGACTTCCGCGTTTCCAGACTTTACGAAA
CACGGAAACCGAAGACCATTCATGTTGTTGCTCAGGTCGCAGACGTTTTGCAGCAGCAGTCGCTTCACGT
TCGCTCGCGTATCGGTGATTCATTCTGCTAACCAGTAAGGCAACCCCGCCAGCCTAGCCGGGTCCTCAAC
GACAGGAGCACGATCATGCGCACCCGTGGGGCCGCCATGCCGGCGATAATGGCCTGCTTCTCGCCGAAAC
GTTTGGTGGCGGGACCAGTGACGAAGGCTTGAGCGAGGGCGTGCAAGATTCCGAATACCGCAAGCGACAG
GCCGATCATCGTCGCGCTCCAGCGAAAGCGGTCCTCGCCGAAAATGACCCAGAGCGCTGCCGGCACCTGT
CCTACGAGTTGCATGATAAAGAAGACAGTCATAAGTGCGGCGACGATAGTCATGCCCCGCGCCCACCGGA
AGGAGCTGACTGGGTTGAAGGCTCTCAAGGGCATCGGTCGAGATCCCGGTGCCTAATGAGTGAGCTAACT
TACATTAATTGCGTTGCGCTCACTGCCCGCTTTCCAGTCGGGAAACCTGTCGTGCCAGCTGCATTAATGA
ATCGGCCAACGCGCGGGGAGAGGCGGTTTGCGTATTGGGCGCCAGGGTGGTTTTTCTTTTCACCAGTGAG
ACGGGCAACAGCTGATTGCCCTTCACCGCCTGGCCCTGAGAGAGTTGCAGCAAGCGGTCCACGCTGGTTT
GCCCCAGCAGGCGAAAATCCTGTTTGATGGTGGTTAACGGCGGGATATAACATGAGCTGTCTTCGGTATC
GTCGTATCCCACTACCGAGATATCCGCACCAACGCGCAGCCCGGACTCGGTAATGGCGCGCATTGCGCCC
AGCGCCATCTGATCGTTGGCAACCAGCATCGCAGTGGGAACGATGCCCTCATTCAGCATTTGCATGGTTT
GTTGAAAACCGGACATGGCACTCCAGTCGCCTTCCCGTTCCGCTATCGGCTGAATTTGATTGCGAGTGAG
ATATTTATGCCAGCCAGCCAGACGCAGACGCGCCGAGACAGAACTTAATGGGCCCGCTAACAGCGCGATT
TGCTGGTGACCCAATGCGACCAGATGCTCCACGCCCAGTCGCGTACCGTCTTCATGGGAGAAAATAATAC
TGTTGATGGGTGTCTGGTCAGAGACATCAAGAAATAACGCCGGAACATTAGTGCAGGCAGCTTCCACAGC
AATGGCATCCTGGTCATCCAGCGGATAGTTAATGATCAGCCCACTGA
Features (pLannotate 1.2.2; 20 found; start..end, strand, type, name):
    356..433     -  promoter       lacI promoter: lacI
    441..720     -  CDS            TcR (fragment): tetracycline efflux protein; tet; confers resistance to tetracycline
    742..760     +  promoter       T7 promoter: promoter for bacteriophage T7 RNA polymerase
    761..785     +  protein_bind   lac operator: The lac repressor binds to the lac operator to inhibit transcription in E. coli. This inhibition can be relieved by adding lactose or isopropyl-β-D-thiogalactopyranoside (IPTG). lac repressor encoded by lacI
    800..822     +  RBS            RBS: efficient ribosome binding site from bacteriophage T7 gene 10 (Olins and Rangwala, 1989)
    835..852     +  CDS            capTEV™ (fragment): composite tag for in vivo biotinylation, TEV protease cleavage, and 6xHis tagging
    907..1467    +  CDS            APOA1 (fragment): APOA1_GORGO - Experimental evidence at protein level: Swiss-Prot protein existence level 1. Participates in the reverse transport of cholesterol from tissues to the liver for excretion by promoting cholesterol efflux from tissues and by acting as a cofactor for the lecithin cholesterol acyltransferase (LCAT). As part of the SPAP complex, activates spermatozoa motility (By similarity). From Gorilla gorilla gorilla (Western lowland gorilla).
   1490..1507    +  CDS            9xHis (fragment): 9xHis affinity tag
   1517..1566    +  CDS            SET1 (fragment): solubility-enhancement tag derived from T7 phage gene 10B
   1574..1621    +  terminator     T7 terminator: transcription terminator for bacteriophage T7 RNA polymerase
   1658..2086    +  rep_origin     f1 ori (sequence partly withheld): f1 bacteriophage origin of replication; arrow indicates direction of (+) strand synthesis
   2139..2196    +  promoter       AmpR promoter (fragment): bla
   2205..3020    -  CDS            KanR: aminoglycoside phosphotransferase; aph(3')-Ia; confers resistance to kanamycin in bacteria or G418 (Geneticin®) in eukaryotes
   3142..3730    +  rep_origin     ori: high-copy-number ColE1/pMB1/pBR322/pUC origin of replication
   3916..4055    -  misc_feature   bom: basis of mobility region from pBR322
   4157..4348    -  CDS            rop: Rop protein, which maintains plasmids at low copy number; rop
   4365..4745    +  CDS            YPB1_ECOLX: Protein predicted: Swiss-Prot protein existence level 4. From Escherichia coli.
   4817..5108    -  CDS            TcR (fragment): tetracycline efflux protein; tet; confers resistance to tetracycline
   5123..5144    -  protein_bind   CAP binding site: CAP binding activates transcription in the presence of cAMP. E. coli catabolite activator protein
   5157..355     -  CDS            lacI (across the origin): lac repressor; lacI; The lac repressor binds to the lac operator to inhibit transcription in E. coli. This inhibition can be relieved by adding lactose or isopropyl-β-D-thiogalactopyranoside (IPTG).
