[The description below was written by a language model from this plasmid's Addgene catalogue record and pLannotate feature annotations shown in this document.]
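Description:
pMSP1D1R1 is a bacterial expression plasmid built on the pET-28a backbone for producing a modified nanodisc membrane scaffold protein in E. coli. The plasmid is about 5.9 kb and is selected with kanamycin through the aph(3')-Ia resistance gene. It replicates from a pBR322-type ColE1 origin accompanied by the bom region and the rop gene, consistent with its low-copy listing, and it also carries an f1 phage origin. The short tetracycline-resistance fragments, the AmpR promoter fragment and a predicted E. coli ORF called by the automated annotation are backbone remnants rather than functional parts.

The 639 bp synthetic insert, cloned between NcoI and HindIII, encodes MSP1D1R1, a variant of the MSP1D1 scaffold protein. The annotation recognises most of it as an apolipoprotein A-I fragment, which fits the origin of MSP proteins as amphipathic helical belts that wrap a lipid bilayer disc. The protein carries an N-terminal 6xHis tag followed by a TEV protease cleavage site for affinity purification and tag removal. The defining mutation is an extra arginine inserted after T25, shortly downstream of the TEV site. Expression is driven by the T7 promoter with an adjacent lac operator, the T7 gene 10 ribosome binding site and the T7 terminator. The plasmid-borne lacI supplies repressor, so transcription is IPTG-inducible in hosts that supply T7 RNA polymerase. A vector-derived His-tag sequence lies downstream of the insert, but the record lists only the N-terminal tag as part of the product.

The added residue gives the scaffold belt a distinct mass, which serves as a marker in native mass spectrometry of nanodiscs.
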