Addgene plasmid #97323: pMSP1D1R1
Purpose: Nanodisc scaffold protein belt. Mutant of MSP1D1 from the Sligar Lab to include an additional R residue shortly after the TEV cleavage site. Additional mass used as marker in mass spectrometry.
Depositing lab: Michael Marty. Depositing organization: University of Arizona. Publication: Engineering Nanodisc Scaffold Proteins for Native Mass Spectrometry. Reid DJ, Keener JE, Wheeler AP, Zambrano DE, Diesing JM, Reinhardt-Szyba M, Makarov A, Marty MT. Anal Chem. 2017 Nov 7;89(21):11189-11192. doi: 10.1021/acs.analchem.7b03569. Epub 2017 Oct 23. PubMed 29048874.
Backbone
  Vector backbone: pET 28a
  Backbone size w/o insert (bp): 5300
  Vector type: Bacterial Expression
Growth in bacteria
  Bacterial resistance: Kanamycin, 50 μg/mL
  Growth temperature: 37°C
  Growth strain: DH5alpha
  Copy number: Low Copy
Gene/Insert
  Gene/Insert name: MSP1D1R1 (alt name: D1R1)
  Species: Synthetic
  Insert size (bp): 639
  Mutation: Addition of R residue after T25
  Promoter: T7
  Tag / fusion protein: 6xHis - TEV (N terminal on insert)
  Cloning method: Restriction Enzyme; 5′ cloning site Nco I (not destroyed); 3′ cloning site Hind III (not destroyed)
  Sequencing primers: 5′ T7 Pro; 3′ T7 Term
Resource information
  A portion of this plasmid was derived from a plasmid made by: Stephen Sligar, https://www.addgene.org/20061/
Terms and licenses: Academic/Nonprofit Terms; Industry Terms: Not Available to Industry
How to cite: pMSP1D1R1 was a gift from Michael Marty (Addgene plasmid # 97323 ; http://n2t.net/addgene:97323 ; RRID:Addgene_97323)
