>Addgene plasmid #97323 | pMSP1D1R1 | depositor partial sequence | sequence record 178980 | MSP1D1R1
ATGGGTCATCATCATCATCATCATCACGATTATGATATTCCTACTACTGAGAATTTGTATTTTCAGGGTT
CTACCCGCTTCAGTAAACTTCGCGAACAACTGGGCCCCGTGACGCAGGAATTCTGGGACAACCTGGAAAA
AGAAACCGAGGGACTGCGTCAGGAAATGTCCAAAGATTTAGAAGAGGTGAAGGCCAAGGTTCAGCCATAT
CTCGATGACTTTCAGAAAAAATGGCAGGAAGAGATGGAATTATATCGTCAAAAGGTGGAACCGCTGCGTG
CGGAACTGCAAGAGGGGGCACGCCAAAAACTCCATGAGCTCCAAGAGAAGCTCAGCCCATTAGGCGAAGA
AATGCGCGATCGCGCCCGTGCACATGTTGATGCACTCCGGACTCATTTGGCGCCGTATTCGGATGAACTT
CGCCAGCGTTTGGCCGCACGTCTCGAGGCGCTGAAAGAAAACGGGGGTGCCCGCTTGGCTGAGTACCACG
CGAAAGCGACAGAACACCTGAGCACCTTGAGCGAAAAAGCGAAACCGGCGCTGGAAGATCTACGCCAGGG
CTTATTGCCTGTTCTTGAGAGCTTTAAAGTCAGTTTTCTGTCAGCTCTGGAAGAATATACTAAAAAGCTG
AATACCCAGTA
